>Addgene plasmid #45576 | pCVL.SSA TLR (Sce) | depositor full sequence | sequence record 67850 | pCVL.SSA TLR (Sce) sequence 10434 bps
GACGTCAATGTAGTCTTATGCAATACTCTTGTAGTCTTGCAACATGGTAACGATGAGTTAGCAACATGCC
TTACAAGGAGAGAAAAAGCACCGTGCATGCCGATTGGTGGAAGTAAGGTGGTACGATCGTGCCTTATTAG
GAAGGCAACAGACGGGTCTGACATGGATTGGACGAACCACTGAATTGCCGCATTGCAGAGATATTGTATT
TAAGTGCCTAGCTCGATACATAAACGGGTCTCTCTGGTTAGACCAGATCTGAGCCTGGGAGCTCTCTGGC
TAACTAGGGAACCCACTGCTTAAGCCTCAATAAAGCTTGCCTTGAGTGCTTCAAGTAGTGTGTGCCCGTC
TGTTGTGTGACTCTGGTAACTAGAGATCCCTCAGACCCTTTTAGTCAGTGTGGAAAATCTCTAGCAGTGG
CGCCCGAACAGGGACTTGAAAGCGAAAGGGAAACCAGAGGAGCTCTCTCGACGCAGGACTCGGCTTGCTG
AAGCGCGCACGGCAAGAGGCGAGGGGCGGCGACTGGTGAGTACGCCAAAAATTTTGACTAGCGGAGGCTA
GAAGGAGAGAGATGGGTGCGAGAGCGTCAGTATTAAGCGGGGGAGAATTAGATCGCGATGGGAAAAAATT
CGGTTAAGGCCAGGGGGAAAGAAAAAATATAAATTAAAACATATAGTATGGGCAAGCAGGGAGCTAGAAC
GATTCGCAGTTAATCCTGGCCTGTTAGAAACATCAGAAGGCTGTAGACAAATACTGGGACAGCTACAACC
ATCCCTTCAGACAGGATCAGAAGAACTTAGATCATTATATAATACAGTAGCAACCCTCTATTGTGTGCAT
CAAAGGATAGAGATAAAAGACACCAAGGAAGCTTTAGACAAGATAGAGGAAGAGCAAAACAAAAGTAAGA
CCACCGCACAGCAAGCGGCCCTGATCTTCAGACCTGGAGGAGGAGATATGAGGGACAATTGGAGAAGTGA
ATTATATAAATATAAAGTAGTAAAAATTGAACCATTAGGAGTAGCACCCACCAAGGCAAAGAGAAGAGTG
GTGCAGAGAGAAAAAAGAGCAGTGGGAATAGGAGCTTTGTTCCTTGGGTTCTTGGGAGCAGCAGGAAGCA
CTATGGGCGCAGCGTCAATGACGCTGACGGTACAGGCCAGACAATTATTGTCTGGTATAGTGCAGCAGCA
GAACAATTTGCTGAGGGCTATTGAGGCGCAACAGCATCTGTTGCAACTCACAGTCTGGGGCATCAAGCAG
CTCCAGGCAAGAATCCTGGCTGTGGAAAGATACCTAAAGGATCAACAGCTCCTGGGGATTTGGGGTTGCT
CTGGAAAACTCATTTGCACCACTGCTGTGCCTTGGAATGCTAGTTGGAGTAATGAATCTCTGGAACAGAT
TTGGAATCACACGACCTGGATGGAGTGGGACAGAGAAATTAACAATTACACAAGCTTAATACACTCCTTA
ATTGAAGAATCGCAAAACCAGCAAGAAAAGAATGAACAAGAATTATTGGAATTAGATAAATGGGCAAGTT
TGTGGAATTGGTTTAACATAACAAATTGGCTGTGGTATATAAAATTATTCATAATGATAGTAGGAGGCTT
GGTAGGTTTAAGAATAGTTTTTGCTGTACTTTCTATAGTGAATAGAGTTAGGCAGGGATATTCACCATTA
TCGTTTCAGACCCACCTCCCAACCCCGAGGGGACCCGACAGGCCCGAAGGAATAGAAGAAGAAGGTGGAG
AGAGAGACAGAGACAGATCCATTCGATTAGTGAACGGATCTCGACGGTATCGGTTAACTTTTAAAAGAAA
AGGGGGGATTGGGGGGTACAGTGCAGGGGAAAGAATAGTAGACATAATAGCAACAGACATACAAACTAAA
GAATTACAAAAACAAATTACAAAAATTCAAAATTTTATCGATTACGCGTGTGGCATCTGAAGCACCACCA
GCGAGCGAGAGCTAGAGAGAAGGAAAGCCACCGACTTCACCGCCTCCGAGCTGCTCCGGGTCGCGGGTCT
GCAGCGTCTCCGGCCCTCCGCGCCTACAGCTCAAGCCACATCCGAAGGGGGAGGGAGCCGGGAGCTGCGC
GCGGGGCCGCCGGGGGGAGGGGTGGCACCGCCCACGCCGGGCGGCCACGAAGGGCGGGGCAGCGGGCGCG
CGCCCGGCGGGGGGAGGGGCCGCGCGCCGCGCCCGCTGGGAATTGGGGCCCTAGGGGGAGGGCGGAGGCG
CCGACGACCGCGGCACTTACCGTTCGCGGCGTGGCGCCCGGTGGTCCCCAAGGGGAGGGAAGGGGGAGGC
GGGGCGAGGACAGTGACCGGAGTCTCCTCAGCGGTGGCTTTTCTGCTTGGCAGCCTCAGCGGCTGGCGCC
AAAACCGGACTCCGCCCACTTCCTCGCCCCTGCGGTGCGAGGGTGTGGAATCCTCCAGACGCTGGGGGAG
GGGGAGTTGGGAGCTTAAAAACTAGTACCCCTTTGGGACCACTTTCAGCAGCGAACTCTCCTGTACACCA
GGGGTCAGTTCCACAGACGCGGGCCAGGGGTGGGTCATTGCGGCGTGAACAATAATTTGACTAGAAGTTG
ATTCGGGTGTTTCCGGAATTCCTAGCTGCAGTAACGCCATTTTGCAAGGCATGGAAAAATACCAAACCAA
GAATAGAGAAGTTCAGATCAAGGGCGGGTACATGAAAATAGCTAACGTTGGGCCAAACAGGATATCTGCG
GTGAGCAGTTTCGGCCCCGGCCCGGGGCCAAGAACAGATGGTCACCGCAGTTTCGGCCCCGGCCCGAGGC
CAAGAACAGATGGTCCCCAGATATGGCCCAACCCTCAGCAGTTTCTTAAGACCCATCAGATGTTTCCAGG
CTCCCCCAAGGACCTGAAATGACCCTGCGCCTTATTTGAATTAACCAATCAGCCTGCTTCTCGCTTCTGT
TCGCGCGCTTCTGCTTCCCGAGCTCTATAAAAGAGCTCACAACCCCTCACTCGGCGCGCCAGTCCTCCGA
CAGACTGAGTCGCCCGCTCGAGCGCCACCATGGCTGAAGGATCCGTCGCCAGGCAGCCTGACCTCTTGAC
CTGCGACGATGAGCCGATCCATATCCCCGGTGCCATCCAACCGCATGGACTGCTGCTCGCCCTCGCCGCC
GACATGACGATCGTTGCCGGCAGCGACAACCTTCCCGAACTCACCGGACTGGCGATCGGCGCCCTGATCG
GCCGCTCTGCGGCCGATGTCTTCGACTCGGAGACGCACAACCGTCTGACGATCGCCTTGGCCGAGCCCGG
GGCGGCCGTCGGAGCACCGATCACTGTCGGCTTCACGATGCGAAAGGACGCAGGCTTCATCGGCTCCTGG
CATCGCCATGATCAGCTCATCTTCCTCGAGCTCGAGCCTCCCCAGCGGGACGTCGCCGAGCCGCAGGCGT
TCTTCCGCCGCACCAACAGCGCCATCCGCCGCCTGCAGGCCGCCGAAACCTTGGAAAGCGCCTGCGCCGC
CGCGGCGCAAGAGGTGCGGAAGATTACCGGCTTCGATCGGGTGATGATCTATCGCTTCGCCTCCGACTTC
AGCGGCGAAGTGATCGCAGAGGATCGGTGCGCCGAGGTCGAGTCAAAACTAGGCCTGCACTATCCTGCCT
CAACCGTGCCGGCGCAGGCCCGTCGGCTCTATACCATCAACCCGGTACGGATCATTCCCGATATCAATTA
TCGGCCGGTGCCGGTCACCCCAGACCTCAATCCGGTCACCGGGCGGCCGATTGATCTTAGCTTCGCCATC
CTGCGCAGCGTCTCGCCCGTCCATCTGGAATTCATGCGCAACATAGGCATGCACGGCACGATGTCGATCT
CGATTTTGCGCGGCGAGCGACTGTGGTCTAGAGAGGGCAGAGGAAGTCTTCTAACATGCGGTGACGTGGA
GGAGAATCCGGGCCCCGTGAGCAAGGGCGAGGAGCTGTTCACCGGGGTGGTGCCCATCCTGGTCGAGCTG
GACGGCGACGTAAACGGCCACAAGTTCAGCGTGTCCGGCGAGGGCGAGGGCGATGCCACCTACGGCAAGC
TGACCCTGAAGTTCATCTGCACCACCGGCAACCTGCAGGTATTACCCTGTTATCCCTAACTAGTGTGAAC
CCTGACCTACGGCGTGCAGTGCTTCAGCCGCTACCCCGACCACATGAAGCAGCACGACTTCTTCAAGTCC
GCCATGCCCGAAGGCTACGTCCAGGAGCGCACCATCTTCTTCAAGGACGACGGCAACTACAAGACCCGCG
CCGAGGTGAAGTTCGAGGGCGACACCCTGGTGAACCGCATCGAGCTGAAGGGCATCGACTTCAAGGAGGA
CGGCAACATCCTGGGGCACAAGCTGGAGTACAACTACAACAGCCACAACGTCTATATCATGGCCGACAAG
CAGAAGAACGGCATCAAGGTGAACTTCAAGATCCGCCACAACATCGAGGACGGCAGCGTGCAGCTCGCCG
ACCACTACCAGCAGAACACCCCCATCGGCGACGGCCCCGTGCTGCTGCCCGACAACCACTACCTGAGCAC
CCAGTCCGCCCTGAGCAAAGACCCCAACGAGAAGCGCGATCACATGGTCCTGCTGGAGTTCGTGACCGCC
GCCGGGATCACTCTCGGCATGGACGAGCTGTACAAGTAAGGCCGGCCAGCCACGGCTTCCCCCCTGAGGT
GGCCGCTCAGGACGATGGCACCCTGCCCATGAGCTGCGCCCAGGAGAGCGGCATGGACAGGCACCCCGCC
GCTTGCGCCAGCGCTAGGATCAACGTGGGTGAGGGCAGAGGAAGTCTTCTAACATGCGGTGACGTGGAGG
AGAATCCGGGCCCTGTGAGCAAGGGCGAGGAGGATAACTCCGCCATCATCAAGGAGTTCCTGCGCTTCAA
GGTGCACATGGAGGGCTCCGTGAACGGCCACGAGTTCGAGATCGAGGGCGAGGGCGAGGGCCGCCCCTAC
GAGGGCACCCAGACCGCCAAGCTGAAGGTGACCAAGGGTGGCCCCCTGCCCTTCGCCTGGGACATCCTGT
CCCCTCAGTTCATGTACGGCTCCAAGGCCTACGTGAAGCACCCCGCCGACATCCCCGACTACTTGAAGCT
GTCCTTCCCCGAGGGCTTCAAGTGGGAGCGCGTGATGAACTTCGAGGACGGCGGCGTGGTGACCGTGACC
CAGGACTCCTCTCTGCAGGACGGCGAGTTCATCTACAAGGTGAAGCTGCGCGGCACCAACTTCCCCTCCG
ACGGCCCCGTAATGCAGAAGAAGACCATGGGCTGGGAGGCCTCCTCCGAGCGGATGTACCCCGAGGACGG
CGCCCTGAAGGGCGAGATCAAGCAGAGGCTGAAGCTGAAGGACGGCGGCCACTACGACGCTGAGGTCAAG
ACCACCTACAAGGCCAAGAAGCCCGTGCAGCTGCCCGGCGCCTACAACGTCAACATCAAGTTGGACATCA
CCTCCCACAACGAGGACTACACCATCGTGGAACAGTACGAACGCGCCGAGGGCCGCCACTCCACCGGCGG
CATGGACGAGCTGTACAAGTGAATGCATATCCAACCGCATGGACTGCTGCTCGCCCTCGCCGCCGACATG
ACGATCGTTGCCGGCAGCGACAACCTTCCCGAACTCACCGGACTGGCGATCGGCGCCCTGATCGGCCGCT
CTGCGGCCGATGTCTTCGACTCGGAGACGCACAACCGTCTGACGATCGCCTTGGCCGAGCCCGGGGCGGC
CGTCGGAGCACCGATCACTGTCGGCTTCACGATGCGAAAGGACGCAGGCTTCATCGGCTCCTGGCATCGC
CATGATCAGCTCATCTTCCTCGAGCTCGAGCCTCCCCAGCGGGACGTCGCCGAGCCGCAGGCGTTCTTCC
GCCGCACCAACAGCGCCATCCGCCGCCTGCAGGCCGCCGAAACCTTGGAAAGCGCCTGCGCCGCCGCGGC
GCAAGAGGTGCGGAAGATTACCGGCTTCGATCGGGTGATGATCTATCGCTTCGCCTCCGACTTCAGCGGC
GAAGTGATCGCAGAGGATCGGTGCGCCGAGGTCGAGTCAAAACTAGGCCTGCACTATCCTGCCTCAACCG
TGCCGGCGCAGGCCCGTCGGCTCTATACCATCAACCCGGTACGGATCATTCCCGATATCAATTATCGGCC
GGTGCCGGTCACCCCAGACCTCAATCCGGTCACCGGGCGGCCGATTGATCTTAGCTTCGCCATCCTGCGC
AGCGTCTCGCCCGTCCATCTGGAATTCATGCGCAACATAGGCATGCACGGCACGATGTCGATCTCGATTT
TGCGCGGCGAGCGACTGTGGGGATTGATCGTTTGCCATCACCGAACGCCGTACTACGTCGATCTCGATGG
CCGCCAAGCCTGCGAGCTAGTCGCCCAGGTTCTGGCCTGGCAGATCGGCGTGATGGAAGAGTGATCCGGA
CTGATTCTAGCTGCAGAGGCTCCGGTGCCCGTCAGTGGGCAGAGCGCACATCGCCCACAGTCCCCGAGAA
GTTGGGGGGAGGGGTCGGCAATTGAACCGGTGCCTAGAGAAGGTGGCGCGGGGTAAACTGGGAAAGTGAT
GTCGTGTACTGGCTCCGCCTTTTTCCCGAGGGTGGGGGAGAACCGTATATAAGTGCAGTAGTCGCCGTGA
ACGTTCTTTTTCGCAACGGGTTTGCCGCCAGAACACAGGATCCTCGAGCCACCATGACCGAGTACAAGCC
CACGGTGCGCCTCGCCACCCGCGACGACGTCCCCCGGGCCGTACGCACCCTCGCCGCCGCGTTCGCCGAC
TACCCCGCCACGCGCCACACCGTCGACCCGGACCGCCACATCGAGCGGGTCACCGAGCTGCAAGAACTCT
TCCTCACGCGCGTCGGGCTCGACATCGGCAAGGTGTGGGTCGCGGACGACGGCGCCGCGGTGGCGGTCTG
GACCACGCCGGAGAGCGTCGAAGCGGGGGCGGTGTTCGCCGAGATCGGCCCGCGCATGGCCGAGTTGAGC
GGTTCCCGGCTGGCCGCGCAGCAACAGATGGAAGGCCTCCTGGCGCCGCACCGGCCCAAGGAGCCCGCGT
GGTTCCTGGCCACCGTCGGCGTCTCGCCCGACCACCAGGGCAAGGGTCTGGGCAGCGCCGTCGTGCTCCC
CGGAGTGGAGGCGGCCGAGCGCGCCGGGGTGCCCGCCTTCCTGGAGACCTCCGCGCCCCGCAACCTCCCC
TTCTACGAGCGGCTCGGCTTCACCGTCACCGCCGACGTCGAGGTGCCCGAAGGACCGCGCACCTGGTGCA
TGACCCGCAAGCCCGGTGCCTGATCTAGAGTCGACCGAGCATCTTACCGCCATTTATACCCATATTTGTT
CTGTTTTTCTTGATTTGGGTATACATTTAAATGTTAATAGAACAAAATGGTGGGGCAATCATTTACATTT
TTAGGGATATGTAATTACTAGTTCAGGTGTATTGCCACAAGACAAACATGTTAAGAAACTTTCCCGTTAT
TTACGCTCTGTTCCTGTTAATCAACCTCTGGATTACAAAATTTGTGAAAGATTGACTGATATTCTTAACT
ATGTTGCTCCTTTTACGCTGTGTGGATATGCTGCTTTATAGCCTCTGTATCTAGCTATTGCTTCCCGTAC
GGCTTTCGTTTTCTCCTCCTTGTATAAATCCTGGTTGCTGTCTCTTTTAGAGGAGTTGTGGCCCGTTGTC
CGTCAACGTGGCGTGGTGTGCTCTGTGTTTGCTGACGCAACCCCCACTGGCTGGGGCATTGCCACCACCT
GTCAACTCCTTTCTGGGACTTTCGCTTTCCCCCTCCCGATCGCCACGGCAGAACTCATCGCCGCCTGCCT
TGCCCGCTGCTGGACAGGGGCTAGGTTGCTGGGCACTGATAATTCCGTGGTGTTGTCATCGAATTCGGTA
CCTTTTTAAAAGAAAAGGGGGGACTGGAAGGGCTAATTCACTCCCAACGAAGACAAGATATCATAACTTC
GTATAGCATACATTATACGAAGTTATAATTTATTTGTGAAATTTGTGATGCTATTGCTTTATTTGTAACC
ATATGTTTATTTGTGAAATTTGTGATGCTATTGCTTTATTTGTAACCATTGCTTTTTGCTTGTACTGGGT
CTCTCTGGTTAGACCAGATCTGAGCCTGGGAGCTCTCTGGCTAACTAGGGAACCCACTGCTTAAGCCTCA
ATAAAGCTTGCCTCGACCAGCCTCGACTGTGCCTTCTAGTTGCCAGCCATCTGTTGTTTGCCCCTCCCCC
GTGCCTTCCTTGACCCTGGAAGGTGCCACTCCCACTGTCCTTTCCTAATAAAATGAGGAAATTGCATCGC
ATTGTCTGAGTAGGTGTCATTCTATTCTGGGGGGTGGGGTGGGGCAGGACAGCAAGGGGGAGGATTGGGA
AGACAATAGCAGGCATGCTGGGGATGCGGTGGGCTCTATGGCCTGCAGCTGCATTAATGAATCGGCCAAC
GCGCGGGGAGAGGCGGTTTGCGTATTGGGCGCTCTTCCGCTTCCTCGCTCACTGACTCGCTGCGCTCGGT
CGTTCGGCTGCGGCGAGCGGTATCAGCTCACTCAAAGGCGGTAATACGGTTATCCACAGAATCAGGGGAT
AACGCAGGAAAGAACATGTGAGCAAAAGGCCAGCAAAAGGCCAGGAACCGTAAAAAGGCCGCGTTGCTGG
CGTTTTTCCATAGGCTCCGCCCCCCTGACGAGCATCACAAAAATCGACGCTCAAGTCAGAGGTGGCGAAA
CCCGACAGGACTATAAAGATACCAGGCGTTTCCCCCTGGAAGCTCCCTCGTGCGCTCTCCTGTTCCGACC
CTGCCGCTTACCGGATACCTGTCCGCCTTTCTCCCTTCGGGAAGCGTGGCGCTTTCTCATAGCTCACGCT
GTAGGTATCTCAGTTCGGTGTAGGTCGTTCGCTCCAAGCTGGGCTGTGTGCACGAACCCCCCGTTCAGCC
CGACCGCTGCGCCTTATCCGGTAACTATCGTCTTGAGTCCAACCCGGTAAGACACGACTTATCGCCACTG
GCAGCAGCCACTGGTAACAGGATTAGCAGAGCGAGGTATGTAGGCGGTGCTACAGAGTTCTTGAAGTGGT
GGCCTAACTACGGCTACACTAGAAGGACAGTATTTGGTATCTGCGCTCTGCTGAAGCCAGTTACCTTCGG
AAAAAGAGTTGGTAGCTCTTGATCCGGCAAACAAACCACCGCTGGTAGCGGTGGTTTTTTTGTTTGCAAG
CAGCAGATTACGCGCAGAAAAAAAGGATCTCAAGAAGATCCTTTGATCTTTTCTACGGGGTCTGACGCTC
AGTGGAACGAAAACTCACGTTAAGGGATTTTGGTCATGAGATTATCAAAAAGGATCTTCACCTAGATCCT
TTTAAATTAAAAATGAAGTTTTAAATCAATCTAAAGTATATATGAGTAAACTTGGTCTGACAGTTACCAA
TGCTTAATCAGTGAGGCACCTATCTCAGCGATCTGTCTATTTCGTTCATCCATAGTTGCCTGACTCCCCG
TCGTGTAGATAACTACGATACGGGAGGGCTTACCATCTGGCCCCAGTGCTGCAATGATACCGCGAGACCC
ACGCTCACCGGCTCCAGATTTATCAGCAATAAACCAGCCAGCCGGAAGGGCCGAGCGCAGAAGTGGTCCT
GCAACTTTATCCGCCTCCATCCAGTCTATTAATTGTTGCCGGGAAGCTAGAGTAAGTAGTTCGCCAGTTA
ATAGTTTGCGCAACGTTGTTGCCATTGCTACAGGCATCGTGGTGTCACGCTCGTCGTTTGGTATGGCTTC
ATTCAGCTCCGGTTCCCAACGATCAAGGCGAGTTACATGATCCCCCATGTTGTGCAAAAAAGCGGTTAGC
TCCTTCGGTCCTCCGATCGTTGTCAGAAGTAAGTTGGCCGCAGTGTTATCACTCATGGTTATGGCAGCAC
TGCATAATTCTCTTACTGTCATGCCATCCGTAAGATGCTTTTCTGTGACTGGTGAGTACTCAACCAAGTC
ATTCTGAGAATAGTGTATGCGGCGACCGAGTTGCTCTTGCCCGGCGTCAATACGGGATAATACCGCGCCA
CATAGCAGAACTTTAAAAGTGCTCATCATTGGAAAACGTTCTTCGGGGCGAAAACTCTCAAGGATCTTAC
CGCTGTTGAGATCCAGTTCGATGTAACCCACTCGTGCACCCAACTGATCTTCAGCATCTTTTACTTTCAC
CAGCGTTTCTGGGTGAGCAAAAACAGGAAGGCAAAATGCCGCAAAAAAGGGAATAAGGGCGACACGGAAA
TGTTGAATACTCATACTCTTCCTTTTTCAATATTATTGAAGCATTTATCAGGGTTATTGTCTCATGAGCG
GATACATATTTGAATGTATTTAGAAAAATAAACAAATAGGGGTTCCGCGCACATTTCCCCGAAAAGTGCC
ACCT
Features (pLannotate 1.2.2; 27 found; start..end, strand, type, name):
      9..235     +  promoter       RSV promoter: Rous sarcoma virus enhancer/promoter
    236..416     +  LTR            5' LTR (truncated): truncated 5' long terminal repeat (LTR) from HIV-1
    463..588     +  misc_feature   HIV-1 Ψ: packaging signal of human immunodeficiency virus type 1
    572..910     +  CDS            HIV-1 gag (fragment): gag protein from human immunodeficiency virus 1; gag
   1080..1313    +  misc_feature   RRE: The Rev response element (RRE) of HIV-1 allows for Rev-dependent mRNA export from the nucleus to the cytoplasm.
   1690..1790    +  CDS            Rev (fragment): human immunodeficiency virus 1 (HIV-1) Rev protein; rev; enhances nuclear export of unspliced and incompletely spliced viral mRNAs
   1809..1926    +  misc_feature   cPPT/CTS: central polypurine tract and central termination sequence of HIV-1
   2621..3022    +  promoter       SFFV promoter: spleen focus-forming virus long terminal repeat (LTR) promoter
   3040..3876    +  CDS            iRFP713 (fragment): iRFP713 is a basic (constitutively fluorescent) near ir fluorescent protein published in 2011, derived from Rhodopseudomonas palustris. It has low acid sensitivity. It requires the cofactor biliverdin for fluorescence.
   3937..4748    +  CDS            d1EGFP (fragment): EGFP destabilized by fusion to a mutated version of residues 422-461 of mouse ornithine decarboxylase, giving an in vivo half-life of ~1 hour mammalian codon-optimized
   4845..5550    +  CDS            mCherry (fragment): monomeric derivative of DsRed fluorescent protein (Shaner et al., 2004) mammalian codon-optimized
   5559..6434    +  CDS            iRFP713 (fragment): phytochrome-based near-infrared fluorescent protein, originally termed iRFP (Filonov et al., 2011) name was changed to iRFP713 (Shcherbakova and Verkhusha, 2013)
   6477..6688    +  promoter       EF-1α core promoter: core promoter for human elongation factor EF-1α
   6704..7303    +  CDS            PuroR: puromycin N-acetyltransferase; pac from Streptomyces alboniger; confers resistance to puromycin
   7318..7377    +  CDS            S (fragment): HBSAG_WHV6 - Experimental evidence at transcript level: Swiss-Prot protein existence level 2. The middle envelope protein plays an important role in the budding of the virion. It is involved in the induction of budding in a nucleocapsid independent way. In this process the majority of envelope proteins bud to form subviral lipoprotein particles of 22 nm of diameter that do not contain a nucleocapsid (By similarity). From Woodchuck hepatitis B virus (isolate w64/pWS23) (WHV).
   7509..7897    +  misc_feature   WPRE: woodchuck hepatitis virus posttranscriptional regulatory element
   7914..7933    +  misc_feature   cPPT/CTS (fragment): central polypurine tract and central termination sequence of HIV-1
   7935..7969    +  LTR            3' LTR (ΔU3) (fragment): self-inactivating 3' long terminal repeat (LTR) from HIV-1
   7973..8006    +  protein_bind   loxP: Cre-mediated recombination occurs in the 8-bp core sequence (GCATACAT). Cre recombinase
   8009..8052    -  polyA_signal   SV40 poly(A) signal (fragment): SV40 polyadenylation signal
   8056..8100    -  polyA_signal   SV40 poly(A) signal (fragment): SV40 polyadenylation signal
   8116..8176    +  ncRNA          mir-TAR: Accession: RF00250 - Trans-activation response element (TAR)
   8217..8441    +  polyA_signal   bGH poly(A) signal: bovine growth hormone polyadenylation signal
   8446..8502    -  CDS            lacI (fragment): lac repressor; lacI; The lac repressor binds to the lac operator to inhibit transcription in E. coli. This inhibition can be relieved by adding lactose or isopropyl-β-D-thiogalactopyranoside (IPTG).
   8685..9273    -  rep_origin     ori: high-copy-number ColE1/pMB1/pBR322/pUC origin of replication
   9444..10304   -  CDS            AmpR: β-lactamase; bla; confers resistance to ampicillin, carbenicillin, and related antibiotics
  10305..10409   -  promoter       AmpR promoter: bla
