[The description below was written by a language model from this plasmid's Addgene catalogue record and pLannotate feature annotations shown in this document.]
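Description:
pCVL.SSA TLR (Sce) is a 10.4 kb self-inactivating HIV-1-based lentiviral transfer plasmid on the pCVL backbone. It delivers a fluorescent DNA-repair reporter, the single-strand annealing "traffic light reporter" (SSA-TLR), into mammalian cells. In bacteria it replicates at high copy from a ColE1/pUC-type origin and is selected with ampicillin. The viral portion has an RSV promoter driving a truncated 5' LTR, followed by the Ψ packaging signal with a gag fragment, the RRE and a cPPT/CTS. Downstream lie a WPRE, a ΔU3 3' LTR region that contains a loxP site, and a bGH polyadenylation signal. An EF-1α core promoter drives a puromycin resistance gene inside the proviral region, so transduced cells can be selected.

The reporter cassette is transcribed from an SFFV promoter and has four parts in series. These are a 5' iRFP arm lacking 38 C-terminal residues, an eGFP coding sequence interrupted by an embedded I-SceI target site, an mCherry sequence placed in the +3 reading frame, and a 3' iRFP arm lacking 25 N-terminal residues. Because each iRFP fragment is only modestly truncated, the two arms should share a long stretch of homology flanking the nuclease site.

The record gives no detailed readout logic, but the layout suggests how the colours report repair after an I-SceI-induced break. Annealing of the iRFP repeats would delete the intervening sequence and restore near-infrared iRFP fluorescence. Mutagenic end joining that shifts the frame would bring mCherry into frame. Homology-directed repair from a supplied donor template would restore GFP. The associated publication describes such reporters as tools for monitoring DNA repair pathway utilization at endonuclease-induced breaks.
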