Addgene plasmid #45576: pCVL.SSA TLR (Sce)
Purpose: Codes for the SSA-TLR with the target site for I-Sce I in a lentiviral backbone
Depositing lab: Andrew Scharenberg. Depositing organization: Seattle Children's Hospital and Research Institute. Publication: Novel fluorescent genome editing reporters for monitoring DNA repair pathway utilization at endonuclease-induced breaks. Kuhar R, Gwiazda KS, Humbert O, Mandt T, Pangallo J, Brault M, Khan I, Maizels N, Rawlings DJ, Scharenberg AM, Certo MT. Nucleic Acids Res. 2013 Oct 10. 10.1093/nar/gkt872 PubMed 24121685.
Backbone
  Vector backbone: pCVL
  Backbone size w/o insert (bp): 5069
  Total vector size (bp): 10434
  Vector type: Mammalian Expression, Bacterial Expression, Lentiviral
  Selectable markers: Puromycin
Growth in bacteria
  Bacterial resistance: Ampicillin, 100 μg/mL
  Growth temperature: 37°C
  Growth strain: NEB Stable
  Copy number: High Copy
Gene/Insert 1
  Gene/Insert name: 5' iRFP arm
  Insert size (bp): 837
  Mutation: truncated 38 amino acids from C terminus
  Promoter: SFFV
  Cloning method: Unknown
  Sequencing primers: 5′ SFFVpro-F (CTTCTGCTTCCCGAGCTCTA)
Gene/Insert 2
  Gene/Insert name: eGFP with I-Sce I TS
  Species: H. sapiens (human)
  Insert size (bp): 759
  Mutation: embedded I-Sce I TS from 163-185bp
  Cloning method: Unknown
  Sequencing primers: 5′ Unknown; 3′ mCherry-R
Gene/Insert 3
  Gene/Insert name: +3 mCherry
  Insert size (bp): 708
  Cloning method: Unknown
  Sequencing primers: 5′ EGFP-C
Gene/Insert 4
  Gene/Insert name: 3' iRFP arm
  Insert size (bp): 876
  Mutation: truncated 25 amino acids on the N terminus
  Cloning method: Unknown
  Sequencing primers: 5′ mCherry-F
Terms and licenses: Academic/Nonprofit Terms; Industry Terms: Not Available to Industry
How to cite: pCVL.SSA TLR (Sce) was a gift from Andrew Scharenberg (Addgene plasmid # 45576 ; http://n2t.net/addgene:45576 ; RRID:Addgene_45576)
