>Addgene plasmid #45576 | pCVL.SSA TLR (Sce) | addgene partial sequence | sequence record 69218 | mCherry-R 5'-TTGGTCACCTTCAGCTTGG-3'
TAGGGGCGGCCCTCGCCCTCGCCCTCGATCTCGAACTCGTGGCCGTTCACGGAGCCCTCCATGTGCACCT
TGAAGCGCAGGAACTCCTTGATGATGGCGGAGTTATCCTCCTCGCCCTTGCTCACAGGGCCCGGATTCTC
CTCCACGTCACCGCATGTTAGAAGACTTCCTCTGCCCTCACCCACGTTGATCCTAGCGCTGGCGCAAGCG
GCGGGGTGCCTGTCCATGCCGCTCTCCTGGGCGCAGCTCATGGGCAGGGTGCCATCGTCCTGAGCGGCCA
CCTCAGGGGGGAAGCCGTGGCTGGCCGGCCTTACTTGTACAGCTCGTCCATGCCGAGAGTGATCCCGGCG
GCGGTCACGAACTCCAGCAGGACCATGTGATCGCGCTTCTCGTTGGGGTCTTTGCTCAGGGCGGACTGGG
TGCTCAGGTAGTGGTTGTCGGGCAGCAGCACGGGGCCGTCGCCGATGGGGGTGTTCTGCTGGTAGTGGTC
GGCGAGCTGCACGCTGCCGTCCTCGATGTTGTGGCGGATCTTGAAGTTCACCTTGATGCCGTTCTTCTGC
TTGTCGGCCATGATATAGACGTTGTGGCTGTTGTAGTTGTACTCCAGCTTGTGCCCCAGGATGTTGCCGT
CCTCCTTGAAGTCGATGCCCTTCAGCTCGATGCGGTTCACCAGGGTGTCGCCCTCGAACTTCACCTCGGC
GCGGGTCTTGTAGTTGCCGTCGTCCTTGAAGAAGATGGTGCGCTCCTGGACGTAGCCTTCGGGCATGGCG
GACTTGAAGAAGTCGTGCTGCTTCATGTGGTCGGGGTAGCGGCTGAAGCACTGCACGCCGTAGGTCAGGG
TTCACACTAGTTAGGGATAACAGGGTAATACCTGCAGGTTGCCGGTGGTGCAGATGAACTTCAGGGTCAG
CTTGCCGT
