>Addgene plasmid #45576 | pCVL.SSA TLR (Sce) | addgene partial sequence | sequence record 69224 | EXFP-R 5'-GTCTTGTAGTTGCCGTCGTC-3'
GTGCGCTCCTGGACGTAGCCTTCGGGCATGGCGGACTTGAAGAAGTCGTGCTGCTTCATGTGGTCGGGGT
AGCGGCTGAAGCACTGCACGCCGTAGGTCAGGGTTCACACTAGTTAGGGATAACAGGGTAATACCTGCAG
GTTGCCGGTGGTGCAGATGAACTTCAGGGTCAGCTTGCCGTAGGTGGCATCGCCCTCGCCCTCGCCGGAC
ACGCTGAACTTGTGGCCGTTTACGTCGCCGTCCAGCTCGACCAGGATGGGCACCACCCCGGTGAACAGCT
CCTCGCCCTTGCTCACGGGGCCCGGATTCTCCTCCACGTCACCGCATGTTAGAAGACTTCCTCTGCCCTC
TCTAGACCACAGTCGCTCGCCGCGCAAAATCGAGATCGACATCGTGCCGTGCATGCCTATGTTGCGCATG
AATTCCAGATGGACGGGCGAGACGCTGCGCAGGATGGCGAAGCTAAGATCAATCGGCCGCCCGGTGACCG
GATTGAGGTCTGGGGTGACCGGCACCGGCCGATAATTGATATCGGGAATGATCCGTACCGGGTTGATGGT
ATAGAGCCGACGGGCCTGCGCCGGCACGGTTGAGGCAGGATAGTGCAGGCCTAGTTTTGACTCGACCTCG
GCGCACCGATCCTCTGCGATCACTTCGCCGCTGAAGTCGGAGGCGAAGCGATAGATCATCACCCGATCGA
AGCCGGTAATCTTCCGCACCTCTTGCGCCGCGGCGGCGCAGGCGCTTTCCAAGGTTTCGGCGGCCTGCAG
GCGGCGGATGGCGCTGTTGGTGCGGCGGAAGAACGCCTGCGGCTCGGCGACGTCCCGCTGGGGAGGCTCG
AGCTCGAGGAAGATGAGCTGATCATGGCGATGCCAGGAGCCGATGAAGCCTGCGTCCTTTCGCATCGTGA
AGCCGACAGTGATCGGTGCTCCGACGGCCGCCCCGGGCTCGGCCAAGGCGATCGTCAGACGGTTGTGCG
