>Addgene plasmid #45576 | pCVL.SSA TLR (Sce) | addgene partial sequence | sequence record 69659 | SFFVpro-F 5'-CTTCTGCTTCCCGAGCTCTA-3'
CCCCTCACTCGGCGCGCCAGTCCTCCGACAGACTGAGTCGCCCGCTCGAGCGCCACCATGGCTGAAGGAT
CCGTCGCCAGGCAGCCTGACCTCTTGACCTGCGACGATGAGCCGATCCATATCCCCGGTGCCATCCAACC
GCATGGACTGCTGCTCGCCCTCGCCGCCGACATGACGATCGTTGCCGGCAGCGACAACCTTCCCGAACTC
ACCGGACTGGCGATCGGCGCCCTGATCGGCCGCTCTGCGGCCGATGTCTTCGACTCGGAGACGCACAACC
GTCTGACGATCGCCTTGGCCGAGCCCGGGGCGGCCGTCGGAGCACCGATCACTGTCGGCTTCACGATGCG
AAAGGACGCAGGCTTCATCGGCTCCTGGCATCGCCATGATCAGCTCATCTTCCTCGAGCTCGAGCCTCCC
CAGCGGGACGTCGCCGAGCCGCAGGCGTTCTTCCGCCGCACCAACAGCGCCATCCGCCGCCTGCAGGCCG
CCGAAACCTTGGAAAGCGCCTGCGCCGCCGCGGCGCAAGAGGTGCGGAAGATTACCGGCTTCGATCGGGT
GATGATCTATCGCTTCGCCTCCGACTTCAGCGGCGAAGTGATCGCAGAGGATCGGTGCGCCGAGGTCGAG
TCAAAACTAGGCCTGCACTATCCTGCCTCAACCGTGCCGGCGCAGGCCCGTCGGCTCTATACCATCAACC
CGGTACGGATCATTCCCGATATCAATTATCGGCCGGTGCCGGTCACCCCAGACCTCAATCCGGTCACCGG
GCGGCCGATTGATCTTAGCTTCGCCATCCTGCGCAGCGTCTCGCCCGTCCATCTGGAATTCATGCGCAAC
ATAGGCATGCACGGCACGATGTCGATCTCGATTTTGCGCGGCGAGCGACTGTGGTCTAGAGAGGGCAGAG
GAAGTCTTCTAACATGCGGTGACGTGGAGGAGAATCCGGGCCCCGTGAGCAAGGGCGAGGAGCTGTTCAC
CGGGGTGGTGCCCATCC
