>Addgene plasmid #45576 | pCVL.SSA TLR (Sce) | addgene partial sequence | sequence record 69660 | mCherry-F 5'-ccccgtaatgcagaagaaga-3'
AGGCCTCCTCCGAGCGGATGTACCCCGAGGACGGCGCCCTGAAGGGCGAGATCAAGCAGAGGCTGAAGCT
GAAGGACGGCGGCCACTACGACGCTGAGGTCAAGACCACCTACAAGGCCAAGAAGCCCGTGCAGCTGCCC
GGCGCCTACAACGTCAACATCAAGTTGGACATCACCTCCCACAACGAGGACTACACCATCGTGGAACAGT
ACGAACGCGCCGAGGGCCGCCACTCCACCGGCGGCATGGACGAGCTGTACAAGTGAATGCATATCCAACC
GCATGGACTGCTGCTCGCCCTCGCCGCCGACATGACGATCGTTGCCGGCAGCGACAACCTTCCCGAACTC
ACCGGACTGGCGATCGGCGCCCTGATCGGCCGCTCTGCGGCCGATGTCTTCGACTCGGAGACGCACAACC
GTCTGACGATCGCCTTGGCCGAGCCCGGGGCGGCCGTCGGAGCACCGATCACTGTCGGCTTCACGATGCG
AAAGGACGCAGGCTTCATCGGCTCCTGGCATCGCCATGATCAGCTCATCTTCCTCGAGCTCGAGCCTCCC
CAGCGGGACGTCGCCGAGCCGCAGGCGTTCTTCCGCCGCACCAACAGCGCCATCCGCCGCCTGCAGGCCG
CCGAAACCTTGGAAAGCGCCTGCGCCGCCGCGGCGCAAGAGGTGCGGAAGATTACCGGCTTCGATCGGGT
GATGATCTATCGCTTCGCCTCCGACTTCAGCGGCGAAGTGATCGCAGAGGATCGGTGCGCCGAGGTCGAG
TCAAAACTAGGCCTGCACTATCCTGCCTCAACCGTGCCGGCGCAGGCCCGTCGGCTCTATACCATCAACC
CGGTACGGATCATTCCCGATATCAATTATCGGCCGGTGCCGGTCACCCCAGACCTCAATCCGGTCACCGG
GCGGCCGATTGATCTTAGCTTCGCCATCCTGCGCAGCGTCTCGCCCGTCCATCTGGAATTCATGCGCAAC
ATAGGCATGCACGGCACGATGTCGATCTCGATTTTGCGCGGCGAGCGACTGTGGGGATTGATCGTTTGCC
ATCACCGAACGCC
