>Addgene plasmid #45576 | pCVL.SSA TLR (Sce) | addgene partial sequence | sequence record 70683 | puro-variant-R 5'-gtgggcttgtactcggtcat-3'
CTGTGTTCTGGCGGCAAACCCGTTGCGAAAAAGAACGTTCACGGCGACTACTGCACTTATATACGGTTCT
CCCCCACCCTCGGGAAAAAGGCGGAGCCAGTACACGACATCACTTTCCCAGTTTACCCCGCGCCACCTTC
TCTAGGCACCGGTTCAATTGCCGACCCCTCCCCCCAACTTCTCGGGGACTGTGGGCGATGTGCGCTCTGC
CCACTGACGGGCACCGGAGCCTCTGCAGCTAGAATCAGTCCGGATCACTCTTCCATCACGCCGATCTGCC
AGGCCAGAACCTGGGCGACTAGCTCGCAGGCTTGGCGGCCATCGAGATCGACGTAGTACGGCGTTCGGTG
ATGGCAAACGATCAATCCCCACAGTCGCTCGCCGCGCAAAATCGAGATCGACATCGTGCCGTGCATGCCT
ATGTTGCGCATGAATTCCAGATGGACGGGCGAGACGCTGCGCAGGATGGCGAAGCTAAGATCAATCGGCC
GCCCGGTGACCGGATTGAGGTCTGGGGTGACCGGCACCGGCCGATAATTGATATCGGGAATGATCCGTAC
CGGGTTGATGGTATAGAGCCGACGGGCCTGCGCCGGCACGGTTGAGGCAGGATAGTGCAGGCCTAGTTTT
GACTCGACCTCGGCGCACCGATCCTCTGCGATCACTTCGCCGCTGAAGTCGGAGGCGAAGCGATAGATCA
TCACCCGATCGAAGCCGGTAATCTTCCGCACCTCTTGCGCCGCGGCGGCGCAGGCGCTTTCCAAGGTTTC
GGCGGCCTGCAGGCGGCGGATGGCGCTGTTGGTGCGGCGGAAGAACGCCTGCGGCTCGGCGACGTCCCGC
TGGGGAGGCTCGAGCTCGAGGAAGATGAGCTGATCATGGCGATGCCAGGAGCCGATGAAGCCTGCGTCCT
TTCGCATCGTGAAGCCGACAGTGATCGGTGCTCCGACGGCCGCCCCGGGCTCGGCCAAGGCGATCGTCAG
ACGGTTGTGCGTCTCCGAGTCGAAGACATCGGCCGCAGAGCGGCCGATCAGGGCGCCGATCGCCAGTCCG
GTGAGTTCGGGAAGGTTGTCGCTGCCGGCAA
